Addgene plasmid #214722: #2.4 pre-G-SynapShot-Myc
Purpose: Expresses green #2.4 pre-SynapShot and Myc tag
Depositing lab: Won Do Heo. Depositing organization: Korea Advanced Institute of Science and Technology. Publication: Real-time visualization of structural dynamics of synapses in live cells in vivo. Son S, Nagahama K, Lee J, Jung K, Kwak C, Kim J, Noh YW, Kim E, Lee S, Kwon HB, Heo WD. Nat Methods. 2024 Jan 8. doi: 10.1038/s41592-023-02122-4. PubMed 38191933.
Backbone
  Vector backbone: pAAV
  Total vector size (bp): 6404
  Vector type: Mammalian Expression, AAV
Growth in bacteria
  Bacterial resistance: Ampicillin, 100 μg/mL
  Growth temperature: 30°C
  Growth strain: NEB Stable
  Copy number: High Copy
Gene/Insert
  Gene/Insert name: #2.4 pre-G-SynapShot
  Species: Synthetic
  Promoter: CAG
  Tag / fusion protein: Myc (C terminal on insert)
  Cloning method: Gibson Cloning
  Sequencing primers: 5′ CTACAGCTCCTGGGCAACGTGC; 3′ ACATAGCGTAAAAGGAGCAACATAGTTAAGAATACC
Terms and licenses: Academic/Nonprofit Terms; Industry Terms: Not Available to Industry
How to cite: #2.4 pre-G-SynapShot-Myc was a gift from Won Do Heo (Addgene plasmid # 214722 ; http://n2t.net/addgene:214722 ; RRID:Addgene_214722)
