[The description below was written by a language model from this plasmid's Addgene catalogue record and pLannotate feature annotations shown in this document.]
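Description:
#2.4 pre-G-SynapShot-Myc is a pAAV-based mammalian expression and AAV transfer plasmid of about 6.4 kb. It carries one presynaptic variant ("#2.4") of the green SynapShot system, a synthetic reporter developed for real-time visualization of the structural dynamics of synapses in live cells and in vivo. The expression cassette lies between AAV2 inverted terminal repeats, which allow it to be packaged into recombinant AAV particles when helper functions are supplied. The right-hand ITR is annotated only as two fragments. The plasmid can also be transfected directly. In bacteria it is maintained through a high-copy ColE1/pUC-type origin and selected with ampicillin via the β-lactamase gene. An f1 origin and small lacZα and lacI remnants are backbone leftovers.

Transcription is driven by the CAG promoter, annotated here as the CMV enhancer, the chicken β-actin promoter and chimeric β-actin/β-globin intron sequence. The annotated open reading frame contains a region matched to dTomato, followed by a fragment of human CD4 and a short segment resembling the C-terminal part of a neurexin. This layout suggests an extracellular fluorescent-protein-derived module displayed on a CD4-based spacer and anchored or targeted presynaptically through neurexin sequence. Because the construct is described as green, the dTomato match probably reflects a related or engineered domain rather than dTomato itself, but the record does not explain this. It also does not define how variant #2.4 differs from the others. A C-terminal Myc tag is listed in the catalogue for immunodetection but is not separately annotated. A WPRE downstream of the coding region enhances transcript stability and expression, and an SV40 polyadenylation signal terminates the message. A matching postsynaptic partner is presumably needed to generate signal at synaptic contacts.
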