Features (pLannotate 1.2.2; 20 found; start..end, strand, type, name):
     28..161     -  repeat_region  AAV2 ITR: inverted terminal repeat of adeno-associated virus serotype 2 inverted
    224..472     +  enhancer       CMV enhancer (fragment): human cytomegalovirus immediate early enhancer
    474..751     +  promoter       chicken β-actin promoter: No description available
    752..887     +  intron         hybrid intron (fragment): hybrid between chicken β-actin (CBA) and minute virus of mice (MMV) introns (Gray et al., 2011)
    976..1106    +  intron         chimeric intron (fragment): chimera between introns from chicken β-actin and rabbit β-globin
   1104..1166    +  CDS            HBB (fragment): HBB_LEPEU - Experimental evidence at protein level: Swiss-Prot protein existence level 1. Involved in oxygen transport from the lung to the various peripheral tissues. From Lepus europaeus (European hare).
   1259..1930    +  CDS            dTomato: dimeric variant of DsRed fluorescent protein (Shaner et al., 2004) mammalian codon-optimized
   2018..2689    +  CDS            CD4 (fragment): CD4_HUMAN - Experimental evidence at protein level: Swiss-Prot protein existence level 1. (Microbial infection) Primary receptor for human immunodeficiency virus-1 (HIV-1) (PubMed:2214026, PubMed:16331979, PubMed:9641677, PubMed:12089508). Down-regulated by HIV-1 Vpu (PubMed:17346169). Acts as a receptor for Human Herpes virus 7/HHV-7 (PubMed:7909607). From Homo sapiens (Human).
   2672..2836    +  CDS            nrxn3b (fragment): NR3BB_DANRE - Experimental evidence at transcript level: Swiss-Prot protein existence level 2. Neuronal cell surface protein that may be involved in cell recognition and cell adhesion. From Danio rerio (Zebrafish) (Brachydanio rerio).
   2907..3495    +  misc_feature   WPRE: woodchuck hepatitis virus posttranscriptional regulatory element
   3538..3659    -  polyA_signal   SV40 poly(A) signal: SV40 polyadenylation signal
   3682..3750    -  CDS            large T antigen (fragment): large T antigen from SV40 (simian virus 40)
   3821..3875    +  repeat_region  AAV2 ITR (fragment): inverted terminal repeat of adeno-associated virus serotype 2 inverted
   3882..3931    +  repeat_region  AAV2 ITR (fragment): inverted terminal repeat of adeno-associated virus serotype 2 inverted
   3926..3995    +  CDS            lacZα (fragment): LacZα fragment of β-galactosidase; lacZ fragment
   4000..4428    +  rep_origin     f1 ori (sequence partly withheld): f1 bacteriophage origin of replication; arrow indicates direction of (+) strand synthesis
   4481..4585    +  promoter       AmpR promoter: bla
   4586..5446    +  CDS            AmpR: β-lactamase; bla; confers resistance to ampicillin, carbenicillin, and related antibiotics
   5617..6205    +  rep_origin     ori: high-copy-number ColE1/pMB1/pBR322/pUC origin of replication
   6388..34      +  CDS            lacI (fragment) (across the origin): lac repressor; lacI; The lac repressor binds to the lac operator to inhibit transcription in E. coli. This inhibition can be relieved by adding lactose or isopropyl-β-D-thiogalactopyranoside (IPTG).
>Addgene plasmid #214722 | #2.4 pre-G-SynapShot-Myc | addgene full sequence | sequence record 428996 | Addgene NGS Result
TCCCCGCGCGTTGGCCGATTCATTAATGCAGCTGCGCGCTCGCTCGCTCACTGAGGCCGCCCGGGCAAAG
CCCGGGCGTCGGGCGACCTTTGGTCGCCCGGCCTCAGTGAGCGAGCGAGCGCGCAGAGAGGGAGTGGCCA
ACTCCATCACTAGGGGTTCCTTGTAGTTAATGATTAACCCGCCATGCTACTTATCTACGTAGCCATGCTC
TAGGAAGATCGTACCATTGACGTCAATAATGACGTATGTTCCCATAGTAACGCCAATAGGGACTTTCCAT
TGACGTCAATGGGTGGAGTATTTACGGTAAACTGCCCACTTGGCAGTACATCAAGTGTATCATATGCCAA
GTACGCCCCCTATTGACGTCAATGACGGTAAATGGCCCGCCTGGCATTATGCCCAGTACATGACCTTATG
GGACTTTCCTACTTGGCAGTACATCTACGTATTAGTCATCGCTATTACCATGGTCGAGGTGAGCCCCACG
TTCTGCTTCACTCTCCCCATCTCCCCCCCCTCCCCACCCCCAATTTTGTATTTATTTATTTTTTAATTAT
TTTGTGCAGCGATGGGGGCGGGGGGGGGGGGGGGGCGCGCGCCAGGCGGGGCGGGGCGGGGCGAGGGGCG
GGGCGGGGCGAGGCGGAGAGGTGCGGCGGCAGCCAATCAGAGCGGCGCGCTCCGAAAGTTTCCTTTTATG
GCGAGGCGGCGGCGGCGGCGGCCCTATAAAAAGCGAAGCGCGCGGCGGGCGGGAGTCGCTGCGCGCTGCC
TTCGCCCCGTGCCCCGCTCCGCCGCCGCCTCGCGCCGCCCGCCCCGGCTCTGACTGACCGCGTTACTCCC
ACAGGTGAGCGGGCGGGACGGCCCTTCTCCTCCGGGCTGTAATTAGCGCTTGGTTTAATGACGGCTTGTT
TCTTTTCTGTGGCTGCGTGAAAGCCTTGAGGGGCTCCGGGAGGGCCCTTTGTGCGGGGGGAGCGGCTCGG
GGCTGTCCGCGGGGGGACGGCTGCCTTCGGGGGGGACGGGGCAGGGCGGGGTTCGGCTTCTGGCGTGTGA
CCGGCGGCTCTAGAGCCTCTGCTAACCATGTTCATGCCTTCTTCTTTTTCCTACAGCTCCTGGGCAACGT
GCTGGTTATTGTGCTGTCTCATCATTTTGGCAAAGAATTGGATCCGCCACCATGCCACCTTCTACTAGTC
TTTTGTTGCTTGCTGCACTTCTCCCCTTCGCTCTTCCCGCTTCAGATTGGAAGACAGGAGAAGTCACCAT
GGTGAGCAAGAGCGAGGAGGTCATCAAAGAGTTCATGCGCTTCAAGGTGCGCTTGGAGGGCTCCATGAAC
GGCCACGAGTTCGAGATCGAGGGCGAGGGCGAGGGCCGCCCTTACGAGGGCACCCAGACCGCCAAGCTGA
AGGTGACCAAGGGCGGCCCCCTGCCCTTCGCCTGGGACATCCTGTCCCCCCTGATCATGTACGGCTCCAA
GATGTACGTGAAGCACCCCGCCGACGTCCCCGATTACATGAAGCTGTCCTTCCCCGAGGGCTTCAAGTGG
GAGCGCGTGATGCACTTCGAGGACGGCGGTCTGGTGACCGCGACACAGGACTCCTCCCTGCAGGACGGCA
CGCTGATCTACAAGGTGAAGATGCGCGGCACCAACTTCCCCCCCGACGGCCCCGTAATGCAGAAGAAGAC
CTTGGGCTGGGATTATGCCACCGAGCGCCTGTACCCCGAAGAAGGCGTGCTGAAGGGCGAGCTCCTGGGG
CGCCTGAAGCTGAAGGACGGCGGCCTCAACCTGGTGGAGTCCAAGACCATCTACATGGCCAAGAAGCCCG
TGCAACTGCCCGGCTACTACTTCGTGGACACCAAGCTGGACATCACCTCCCACAACGAGGACTACACCAT
CGTGGAACAGTACGAGCGCTCCGAGGGCCGCCACCACCTGGGGCATGGTACAGGTAGCACAGGCAGCGGT
AGCTCCGGTACCCTGTACAAGGGCGGTGGCGGATCTGGCGGCGGTGGTAGCGTCGACTTTCAGAAAGCTA
GCTCTATTGTTTATAAGAAGGAGGGGGAACAGGTGGAGTTCAGTTTCCCATTGGCCTTCACAGTCGAGAA
GCTCACAGGATCAGGAGAGTTGTGGTGGCAGGCCGAAAGAGCCTCCTCCAGCAAGAGTTGGATCACTTTT
GATCTGAAAAACAAAGAAGTGAGCGTGAAGAGAGTCACACAGGACCCTAAGCTGCAGATGGGCAAGAAGT
TGCCTTTGCACTTGACACTCCCCCAAGCCCTGCCCCAGTATGCTGGCTCCGGGAACCTCACCCTCGCCTT
GGAGGCTAAGACCGGAAAGTTGCATCAGGAGGTCAACCTCGTGGTGATGAGGGCAACACAGCTGCAGAAG
AACCTGACCTGCGAAGTGTGGGGTCCCACCTCACCTAAACTGATGCTGTCTCTGAAGCTGGAGAATAAGG
AGGCTAAAGTCAGTAAAAGAGAGAAGGCTGTGTGGGTCCTTAACCCGGAGGCAGGGATGTGGCAGTGTCT
TCTTAGCGACTCTGGACAGGTGCTGCTGGAGAGCAACATCAAGGTGCTTCCTACTTGGTCAACACCAGTA
CAGCCGATGGCCCTGATCGTACTCGGGGGAGTCGCCGGCCTGCTTCTGTTTATCGGCCTGGGCATCTTCT
TCTGCGTACGCTACAAGTATCGCAACAGGGATGAGGGATCTTACCACGTTGACGAATCTAGGAACTATAT
CAGTAACAGCGCTCAGAGTAATGGCGCCGTGGTTAAAGAGAAACAGCCCTCCAGCGCCAAATCAGCAAAC
AAAAACAAGAAAAACAAGGATAAAGAGTACTACGTAAGATCTGGACCGGTCGCCACCGTCGACGAACAAA
AACTCATCTCAGAAGAGGATCTGTAAGCTTATCGATAATCAACCTCTGGATTACAAAATTTGTGAAAGAT
TGACTGGTATTCTTAACTATGTTGCTCCTTTTACGCTATGTGGATACGCTGCTTTAATGCCTTTGTATCA
TGCTATTGCTTCCCGTATGGCTTTCATTTTCTCCTCCTTGTATAAATCCTGGTTGCTGTCTCTTTATGAG
GAGTTGTGGCCCGTTGTCAGGCAACGTGGCGTGGTGTGCACTGTGTTTGCTGACGCAACCCCCACTGGTT
GGGGCATTGCCACCACCTGTCAGCTCCTTTCCGGGACTTTCGCTTTCCCCCTCCCTATTGCCACGGCGGA
ACTCATCGCCGCCTGCCTTGCCCGCTGCTGGACAGGGGCTCGGCTGTTGGGCACTGACAATTCCGTGGTG
TTGTCGGGGAAATCATCGTCCTTTCCTTGGCTGCTCGCCTGTGTTGCCACCTGGATTCTGCGCGGGACGT
CCTTCTGCTACGTCCCTTCGGCCCTCAATCCAGCGGACCTTCCTTCCCGCGGCCTGCTGCCGGCTCTGCG
GCCTCTTCCGCGTCTTCGCCTTCGCCCTCAGACGAGTCGGATCTCCCTTTGGGCCGCCTCCCCGCATCGA
TACCGTCGACCCGGGCGGCCGCTTCGAGCAGACATGATAAGATACATTGATGAGTTTGGACAAACCACAA
CTAGAATGCAGTGAAAAAAATGCTTTATTTGTGAAATTTGTGATGCTATTGCTTTATTTGTAACCATTAT
AAGCTGCAATAAACAAGTTAACAACAACAATTGCATTCATTTTATGTTTCAGGTTCAGGGGGAGATGTGG
GAGGTTTTTTAAAGCAAGTAAAACCTCTACAAATGTGGTAAAATCGATAAGGATCTTCCTAGAGCATGGC
TACGTAGATAAGTAGCATGGCGGGTTAATCATTAACTACAAGGAACCCCTAGTGATGGAGTTGGCCACTC
CCTCTCTGCGCGCTCGCTCGCTCACGGCGGCCGCCCGGGCTTTGCCCGGGCGGCCTCAGTGAGCGAGCGA
GCGCGCAGCTGGCGTAATAGCGAAGAGGCCCGCACCGATCGCCCTTCCCAACAGTTGCGCAGCCTGAATG
GCGAATGGG
[124 nt withheld, positions 4000-4123]
C
[91 nt withheld, positions 4125-4215]
A
[49 nt withheld, positions 4217-4265]
CCTTTGACGTTGGAGTCCACGTTCTTT
[37 nt withheld, positions 4293-4329]
ACCCTATCTCGGTCTATTCTTTTGATTTATAAGGGATTTTGCCGATTTCGGCCTATTGGTTAAAAAATGA
GCTGATTTAACAAAAATTTAACGCGAATTTTAACAAAATATTAACGCTTACAATTTAGGTGGCACTTTTC
GGGGAAATGTGCGCGGAACCCCTATTTGTTTATTTTTCTAAATACATTCAAATATGTATCCGCTCATGAG
ACAATAACCCTGATAAATGCTTCAATAATATTGAAAAAGGAAGAGTATGAGTATTCAACATTTCCGTGTC
GCCCTTATTCCCTTTTTTGCGGCATTTTGCCTTCCTGTTTTTGCTCACCCAGAAACGCTGGTGAAAGTAA
AAGATGCTGAAGATCAGTTGGGTGCACGAGTGGGTTACATCGAACTGGATCTCAACAGCGGTAAGATCCT
TGAGAGTTTTCGCCCCGAAGAACGTTTTCCAATGATGAGCACTTTTAAAGTTCTGCTATGTGGCGCGGTA
TTATCCCGTATTGACGCCGGGCAAGAGCAACTCGGTCGCCGCATACACTATTCTCAGAATGACTTGGTTG
AGTACTCACCAGTCACAGAAAAGCATCTTACGGATGGCATGACAGTAAGAGAATTATGCAGTGCTGCCAT
AACCATGAGTGATAACACTGCGGCCAACTTACTTCTGACAACGATCGGAGGACCGAAGGAGCTAACCGCT
TTTTTGCACAACATGGGGGATCATGTAACTCGCCTTGATCGTTGGGAACCGGAGCTGAATGAAGCCATAC
CAAACGACGAGCGTGACACCACGATGCCTGTAGCAATGGCAACAACGTTGCGCAAACTATTAACTGGCGA
ACTACTTACTCTAGCTTCCCGGCAACAATTAATAGACTGGATGGAGGCGGATAAAGTTGCAGGACCACTT
CTGCGCTCGGCCCTTCCGGCTGGCTGGTTTATTGCTGATAAATCTGGAGCCGGTGAGCGTGGGTCTCGCG
GTATCATTGCAGCACTGGGGCCAGATGGTAAGCCCTCCCGTATCGTAGTTATCTACACGACGGGGAGTCA
GGCAACTATGGATGAACGAAATAGACAGATCGCTGAGATAGGTGCCTCACTGATTAAGCATTGGTAACTG
TCAGACCAAGTTTACTCATATATACTTTAGATTGATTTAAAACTTCATTTTTAATTTAAAAGGATCTAGG
TGAAGATCCTTTTTGATAATCTCATGACCAAAATCCCTTAACGTGAGTTTTCGTTCCACTGAGCGTCAGA
CCCCGTAGAAAAGATCAAAGGATCTTCTTGAGATCCTTTTTTTCTGCGCGTAATCTGCTGCTTGCAAACA
AAAAAACCACCGCTACCAGCGGTGGTTTGTTTGCCGGATCAAGAGCTACCAACTCTTTTTCCGAAGGTAA
CTGGCTTCAGCAGAGCGCAGATACCAAATACTGTTCTTCTAGTGTAGCCGTAGTTAGGCCACCACTTCAA
GAACTCTGTAGCACCGCCTACATACCTCGCTCTGCTAATCCTGTTACCAGTGGCTGCTGCCAGTGGCGAT
AAGTCGTGTCTTACCGGGTTGGACTCAAGACGATAGTTACCGGATAAGGCGCAGCGGTCGGGCTGAACGG
GGGGTTCGTGCACACAGCCCAGCTTGGAGCGAACGACCTACACCGAACTGAGATACCTACAGCGTGAGCT
ATGAGAAAGCGCCACGCTTCCCGAAGGGAGAAAGGCGGACAGGTATCCGGTAAGCGGCAGGGTCGGAACA
GGAGAGCGCACGAGGGAGCTTCCAGGGGGAAACGCCTGGTATCTTTATAGTCCTGTCGGGTTTCGCCACC
TCTGACTTGAGCGTCGATTTTTGTGATGCTCGTCAGGGGGGCGGAGCCTATGGAAAAACGCCAGCAACGC
GGCCTTTTTACGGTTCCTGGCCTTTTGCTGGCCTTTTGCTCACATGTTCTTTCCTGCGTTATCCCCTGAT
TCTGTGGATAACCGTATTACCGCCTTTGAGTGAGCTGATACCGCTCGCCGCAGCCGAACGACCGAGCGCA
GCGAGTCAGTGAGCGAGGAAGCGGAAGAGCGCCCAATACGCAAACCGCCTC
